Addgene plasmid #148674: pnYC-NpM-HsNot1_1093-1607_AF
Purpose: Bacterial Expression of HsNot1_1093-1607
Depositing lab: Elisa Izaurralde. Depositing organization: Max Planck Institute for Developmental Biology.
Backbone
  Vector backbone: Unknown
  Vector type: Bacterial Expression
Growth in bacteria
  Bacterial resistance: Chloramphenicol, 25 μg/mL
  Growth temperature: 37°C
  Growth strain: DH5alpha
  Copy number: Low Copy
Gene/Insert
  Gene/Insert name: HsNot1_1093-1607
  Species: H. sapiens (human)
  Entrez Gene: CNOT1 (a.k.a. AD-005, CDC39, HPE12, NOT1, NOT1H, VIBOS)
  Cloning method: Unknown
Terms and licenses: Academic/Nonprofit Terms; Industry Terms: Not Available to Industry
Depositor comments: sequence of isoform 1 given by NCBI: NM_016284.4. Plasmids from this collection were made available to the research community and donated after the lab closed. Please note that the sequence provided by the depositing laboratory may be theoretical/predicted or based on Sanger sequencing results. There may be discrepancies between sequencing results obtained by Addgene and the depositor sequence. If an Addgene verified sequence is not available, please contact before placing your order to request that our lab fully sequence the plasmid.
How to cite: pnYC-NpM-HsNot1_1093-1607_AF was a gift from Elisa Izaurralde (Addgene plasmid # 148674 ; http://n2t.net/addgene:148674 ; RRID:Addgene_148674)
