[The description below was written by a language model from this plasmid's Addgene catalogue record and pLannotate feature annotations shown in this document.]
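Description:
pnYC-NpM-HsNot1_1093-1607_AF is a 7,037 nt bacterial expression plasmid for producing a fragment of human CNOT1 (NOT1), residues 1093–1607, in E. coli. The catalogue entry lists the backbone as unknown, but the annotated features show a p15A origin of replication, a chloramphenicol acetyltransferase gene driven by its own cat promoter, and scattered fragments of a disrupted tetracycline resistance gene with its tet promoter. This layout resembles a pACYC-type vector in which the expression cassette interrupts the tetracycline marker. Selection is by chloramphenicol, and the plasmid is recorded as low copy. Because p15A is compatible with ColE1-type origins, such a plasmid can be maintained alongside a second expression vector, which would suit co-expression of binding partners, although the record does not state that this was the intended use.

The expression cassette consists of a T7 promoter followed by a lac operator, so transcription depends on T7 RNA polymerase and is inducible with IPTG. It also contains the T7 gene 10 ribosome binding site and a T7 terminator. The open reading frame begins with a signal-sequence-free maltose binding protein, which stays in the cytosol and serves as an N-terminal solubility and affinity tag. A short linker region separates it from the CNOT1 fragment; the feature table does not annotate this linker. A short match to a T7 gene 10B-derived sequence downstream of the insert is probably residual vector sequence. CNOT1 is the scaffold subunit of the CCR4-NOT deadenylase complex, and the depositor notes that numbering follows isoform 1. The plasmid is suited to recombinant production of this CNOT1 region, and the depositor sequence may be theoretical.
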