Features (pLannotate 1.2.2; 18 found; start..end, strand, type, name):
    739..834     -  CDS            resD (fragment): REDF_ECOLI - Also known as D. Protein inferred from homology: Swiss-Prot protein existence level 3. Acts as a repressor of transcription and as a site-specific resolvase that cleaves at the RfsF site. From Escherichia coli (strain K12).
    824..881     +  CDS            TcR (fragment): tetracycline efflux protein; tet; confers resistance to tetracycline
    878..971     -  CDS            TcR (fragment): tetracycline efflux protein; tet; confers resistance to tetracycline
   1475..2375    -  CDS            TcR (fragment): tetracycline efflux protein; tet; confers resistance to tetracycline
   2402..2420    +  promoter       T7 promoter: promoter for bacteriophage T7 RNA polymerase
   2421..2445    +  protein_bind   lac operator: The lac repressor binds to the lac operator to inhibit transcription in E. coli. This inhibition can be relieved by adding lactose or isopropyl-β-D-thiogalactopyranoside (IPTG). lac repressor encoded by lacI
   2460..2482    +  RBS            RBS: efficient ribosome binding site from bacteriophage T7 gene 10 (Olins and Rangwala, 1989)
   2493..3589    +  CDS            MBP (fragment): maltose binding protein from E. coli; malE (mutated); This version of the gene does not encode a signal sequence, so MBP will remain in the cytosol.
   3641..5185    +  CDS            CNOT1 (fragment): CNOT1_HUMAN - Also known as CDC39, KIAA1007, NOT1. Experimental evidence at protein level: Swiss-Prot protein existence level 1. Scaffolding component of the CCR4-NOT complex which is one of the major cellular mRNA deadenylases and is linked to various cellular processes including bulk mRNA degradation, miRNA-mediated repression, translational repression during translational initiation and general transcription regulation. Additional complex functions may be a consequence of its influence on mRNA expression. Its scaffolding function implies its interaction with the catalytic complex module and
   5226..5275    +  CDS            SET1 (fragment): solubility-enhancement tag derived from T7 phage gene 10B
   5283..5330    +  terminator     T7 terminator: transcription terminator for bacteriophage T7 RNA polymerase
   5353..5457    -  CDS            TcR (fragment): tetracycline efflux protein; tet; confers resistance to tetracycline
   5505..5533    -  promoter       tet promoter: E. coli promoter for tetracycline efflux protein gene
   5645..6190    +  rep_origin     p15A ori: Plasmids containing the medium-copy-number p15A origin of replication can be propagated in E. coli cells that contain a second plasmid with the ColE1 origin.
   6278..6333    +  rep_origin     RSF ori (fragment): Plasmids containing the RSF 1030 origin of replication can be propagated in E. coli cells that contain additional plasmids with compatible origins.
   6452..6595    -  mobile_element IS1 (fragment): prokaryotic transposable element IS1
   6716..6818    +  promoter       cat promoter: promoter of the E. coli cat gene encoding chloramphenicol acetyltransferase
   6819..441     +  CDS            CmR (across the origin): chloramphenicol acetyltransferase; cat; confers resistance to chloramphenicol
>Addgene plasmid #148674 | pnYC-NpM-HsNot1_1093-1607_AF | depositor full sequence | sequence record 291122 | Full Sequence
GGTATGGCAATGAAAGACGGTGAGCTGGTGATATGGGATAGTGTTCACCCTTGTTACACCGTTTTCCATG
AGCAAACTGAAACGTTTTCATCGCTCTGGAGTGAATACCACGACGATTTCCGGCAGTTTCTACACATATA
TTCGCAAGATGTGGCGTGTTACGGTGAAAACCTGGCCTATTTCCCTAAAGGGTTTATTGAGAATATGTTT
TTCGTCTCAGCCAATCCCTGGGTGAGTTTCACCAGTTTTGATTTAAACGTGGCCAATATGGACAACTTCT
TCGCCCCCGTTTTCACCATGGGCAAATATTATACGCAAGGCGACAAGGTGCTGATGCCGCTGGCGATTCA
GGTTCATCATGCCGTCTGTGATGGCTTCCATGTCGGCAGAATGCTTAATGAATTACAACAGTACTGCGAT
GAGTGGCAGGGCGGGGCGTAATTTTTTTAAGGCAGTTATTGGTGCCCTTAAACGCCTGGTGCTACGCCTG
AATAAGTGATAATAAGCGGATGAATGGCAGAAATTCGAAAGCAAATTCGACCCGGTCGTCGGTTCAGGGC
AGGGTCGTTAAATAGCCGCTTATGTCTATTGCTGGTTTACCGGTTTATTGACTACCGGAAGCAGTGTGAC
CGTGTGCTTCTCAAATGCCTGAGGCCAGTTTGCTCAGGCTCTCCCCGTGGAGGTAATAATTGACGATATG
ATCATTTATTCTGCCTCCCAGAGCCTGATAAAAACGGTTAGCGCTTCGTTAATACAGATGTAGGTGTTCC
ACAGGGTAGCCAGCAGCATCCTGCGATGCAGATCCGGAACATAATGGTGCAGGGCGCTTGTTTCGGCGTG
GGTATGGTGGCAGGCCCCGTGGCCGGGGGACTGTTGGGCGCTGCCGGCACCTGTCCTACGAGTTGCATGA
TAAAGAAGACAGTCATAAGTGCGGCGACGATAGTCATGCCCCGCGCCCACCGGAAGGAGCTACCGGACAG
CGGTGCGGACTGTTGTAACTCAGAATAAGAAATGAGGCCGCTCATGGCGTTGACTCTCAGTCATAGTATC
GTGGTATCACCGGTTGGTTCCACTCTCTGTTGCGGGCAACTTCAGCAGCACGTAGGGGACTTCCGCGTTT
CCAGACTTTACGAAACACGGAAACCGAAGACCATTCATGTTGTTGCTCAGGTCGCAGACGTTTTGCAGCA
GCAGTCGCTTCACGTTCGCTCGCGTATCGGTGATTCATTCTGCTAACCAGTAAGGCAACCCCGCCAGCCT
AGCCGGGTCCTCAACGACAGGAGCACGATCATGCGCACCCGTGGCCAGGACCCAACGCTGCCCGAGATGC
GCCGCGTGCGGCTGCTGGAGATGGCGGACGCGATGGATATGTTCTGCCAAGGGTTGGTTTGCGCATTCAC
AGTTCTCCGCAAGAATTGATTGGCTCCAATTCTTGGAGTGGTGAATCCGTTAGCGAGGTGCCGCCGGCTT
CCATTCAGGTCGAGGTGGCCCGGCTCCATGCACCGCGACGCAACGCGGGGAGGCAGACAAGGTATAGGGC
GGCGCCTACAATCCATGCCAACCCGTTCCATGTGCTCGCCGAGGCGGCATAAATCGCCGTGACGATCAGC
GGTCCAGTGATCGAAGTTAGGCTGGTAAGAGCCGCGAGCGATCCTTGAAGCTGTCCCTGATGGTCGTCAT
CTACCTGCCTGGACAGCATGGCCTGCAACGCGGGCATCCCGATGCCGCCGGAAGCGAGAAGAATCATAAT
GGGGAAGGCCATCCAGCCTCGCGTCGCGAACGCCAGCAAGACGTAGCCCAGCGCGTCGGCCGCCATGCCG
GCGATAATGGCCTGCTTCTCGCCGAAACGTTTGGTGGCGGGACCAGTGACGAAGGCTTGAGCGAGGGCGT
GCAAGATTCCGAATACCGCAAGCGACAGGCCGATCATCGTCGCGCTCCAGCGAAAGCGGTCCTCGCCGAA
AATGACCCAGAGCGCTGCCGGCACCTGTCCTACGAGTTGCATGATAAAGAAGACAGTCATAAGTGCGGCG
ACGATAGTCATGCCCCGCGCCCACCGGAAGGAGCTGACTGGGTTGAAGGCTCTCAAGGGCATCGGTCGAC
GCTCTCCCTTATGCGACTCCTGCATTAGGAAGCAGCCCAGTAGTAGGTTGAGGCCGTTGAGCACCGCCGC
CGCAAGGAATGGTGCATGCAAGGAGATGGCGCCCAACAGTCCCCCGGCCACGGGGCCTGCCACCATACCC
ACGCCGAAACAAGCGCTCATGAGCCCGAAGTGGCGAGCCCGATCTTCCCCATCGGTGATGTCGGCGATAT
AGGCGCCAGCAACCGCACCTGTGGCGCCGGTGATGCCGGCCACGATGCGTCCGGCGTAGAGGATCAGACT
AAGATCTCGATCCCGCGAAATTAATACGACTCACTATAGGGGAATTGTGAGCGGATAACAATTCCCCACT
AGTAATAATTTTGTTTAACTTTAAGAAGGAGATATACCATGGAAACTGAAGAAGGTAAACTGGTAATCTG
GATTAACGGCGATAAAGGCTATAACGGTCTCGCTGAAGTCGGTAAGAAATTCGAGAAAGATACCGGAATT
AAAGTCACCGTTGAGCATCCGGATAAACTGGAAGAGAAATTCCCACAGGTTGCGGCAACTGGCGATGGCC
CTGACATTATCTTCTGGGCACACGACCGCTTTGGTGGCTACGCTCAATCTGGCCTGTTGGCTGAAATCAC
CCCGGACAAAGCGTTCCAGGACAAGCTGTATCCGTTTACCTGGGATGCCGTACGTTACAACGGCAAGCTG
ATTGCTTACCCGATCGCTGTTGAAGCGTTATCGCTGATTTATAACAAAGACCTGCTGCCGAACCCGCCAA
AAACCTGGGAAGAGATCCCGGCGCTGGATAAAGAACTGAAAGCGAAAGGTAAGAGCGCCCTGATGTTCAA
CCTGCAAGAACCGTACTTCACCTGGCCGCTGATTGCTGCTGACGGGGGTTATGCGTTCAAGTATGAAAAC
GGCAAGTACGACATTAAAGACGTGGGCGTGGATAACGCTGGCGCGAAAGCGGGTCTGACCTTCCTGGTTG
ACCTGATTAAAAACAAACACATGAATGCAGACACCGATTACTCCATCGCAGAAGCTGCCTTTAATAAAGG
CGAAACAGCGATGACCATCAACGGCCCGTGGGCATGGTCCAACATCGACACCAGCAAAGTGAATTATGGT
GTAACGGTACTGCCGACCTTCAAGGGTCAACCATCCAAACCGTTCGTTGGCGTGCTGAGCGCAGGTATTA
ACGCCGCCAGTCCGAACAAAGAGCTGGCAAAAGAGTTCCTCGAAAACTATCTGCTGACTGATGAAGGTCT
GGAAGCGGTTAATAAAGACAAACCGCTGGGTGCCGTAGCGCTGAAGTCTTACGAGGAAGAGTTGGCGAAA
GATCCACGTATTGCCGCCACGATGGAAAACGCCCAGAAAGGTGAAATCATGCCGAACATCCCGCAGATGT
CCGCTTTCTGGTATGCCGTGCGTACTGCGGTGATCAACGCCGCCAGCGGTCGTCAGACTGTCGATGAAGC
CCTTAAAGACGCGCAGACTGGTACCGGCAGCGGCCTGGAAGTTCTGTTCCAGGGGCCCCATATGCTCGAG
GAAAATATCCAGGAGAAAATTGCTTTTATTTTCAATAATCTCTCACAGTCAAATATGACACAAAAGGTTG
AAGAGCTAAAGGAAACGGTGAAAGAAGAATTTATGCCTTGGGTTTCACAGTATCTGGTTATGAAGAGAGT
CAGTATTGAGCCAAACTTTCATAGCCTGTATTCAAACTTCCTTGACACGCTGAAGAATCCTGAATTTAAC
AAGATGGTTCTGAATGAGACCTACAGAAACATTAAAGTGCTCCTGACCTCTGATAAAGCTGCAGCCAATT
TCTCAGATCGTTCTTTGCTGAAGAACTTGGGACATTGGCTAGGAATGATCACATTAGCTAAAAACAAACC
CATCTTACACACTGACTTGGATGTGAAATCATTGCTGCTAGAGGCTTATGTTAAAGGACAACAAGAATTG
CTCTATGTAGTGCCCTTTGTTGCCAAAGTCTTAGAATCTAGCATTCGTAGTGTGGTTTTTAGGCCACCAA
ACCCTTGGACAATGGCAATTATGAATGTATTAGCTGAGCTACATCAGGAGCATGACTTAAAGTTAAACTT
GAAGTTTGAAATCGAGGTTCTCTGCAAGAACCTTGCATTAGACATCAATGAGCTAAAACCTGGAAACCTC
CTAAAGGATAAAGATCGCCTGAAGAATTTAGATGAGCAACTCTCTGCTCCAAAGAAAGATGTCAAGCAGC
CAGAAGAACTCCCTCCCATCACAACCACAACAACTTCTACTACACCAGCTACCAACACCACTTGTACAGC
CACGGTTCCACCACAGCCACAGTACAGCTACCACGACATCAATGTCTATTCCCTTGCGGGCTTGGCACCA
CACATTACTCTAAATCCAACAATTCCCTTGTTTCAGGCCCATCCACAGTTGAAGCAGTGTGTGCGTCAGG
CAATTGAACGGGCTGTCCAGGAGCTGGTCCATCCTGTGGTGGATCGATCAATTAAGATTGCCATGACTAC
TTGTGAGCAAATAGTCAGGAAGGATTTTGCCCTGGATTCGGAGGAATCTCGAATGCGAATAGCAGCTCAT
CACATGATGCGTAACTTGACAGCTGGAATGGCTATGATTACATGCAGGGAACCTTTGCTCATGAGCATAT
CTACCAACTTAAAAAACAGTTTTGCCTCAGCCCTTCGTACTGCTTCCCCACAACAAAGAGAAATGATGGA
TCAGGCAGCTGCTCAATTAGCTCAGGACAATTGTGAGTTGGCTTGCTGTTTTATTCAGAAGACTGCAGTA
GAAAAAGCAGGCCCTGAGATGGACAAGAGATTAGCAACTGAATTTGAGCTGAGAAAACATGCTAGGCAAG
AAGGACGCAGATACTGTGATCCTGTTGTTTTAACATATCAAGCTGAACGGATGCCAGAGCAAATCAGGCT
GAAAGTTGGTGGTGTGGACCCAAAGCAGTTGGCTGTTTACGAAGAGTTTGCACGCAATGTTCCTGGCTTC
TTACCTACAAATGACTTAAGTCAGCCCACGGGATTTTTAGCCCAGCCCATGAAGCAAGCTTGGGCAACAG
ATGATTAAGGATCCTAATAGTCTAGAGCTAGCCCTAGGAGATCCGGCTGCTAACAAAGCCCGAAAGGAAG
CTGAGTTGGCTGCTGCCACCGCTGAGCAATAACTAGCATAACCCCTTGGGGCCTCTAAACGGGTCTTGAG
GGGTTTTTTGCTGAAAGGAGGAACTATATCCGGATATCCCGCAAGAGGCCCGGCAGTACCGGCATAACCA
AGCCTATGCCTACAGCATCCAGGGTGACGGTGCCGAGGATGACGATGAGCGCATTGTTAGATTTCATACA
CGGTGCCTGACTGCGTTAGCAATTTAACTGTGATAAACTACCGCATTAAAGCTTATCGATGATAAGCTGT
CAAACATGAGAATTACAACTTATATCGTATGGGGCTGACTTCAGGTGCTACATTTGAAGAGATAAATTGC
ACTGAAATCAAGAAATATTTTATCTGATTAATAAGATGATCTTCTTGAGATCGTTTTGGTCTGCGCGTAA
TCTCTTGCTCTGAAAACGAAAAAACCGCCTTGCAGGGCGGTTTTTCGAAGGTTCTCTGAGCTACCAACTC
TTTGAACCGAGGTAACTGGCTTGGAGGAGCGCAGTCACCAAAACTTGTCCTTTCAGTTTAGCCTTAACCG
GCGCATGACTTCAAGACTAACTCCTCTAAATCAATTACCAGTGGCTGCTGCCAGTGGTGCTTTTGCATGT
CTTTCCGGGTTGGACTCAAGACGATAGTTACCGGATAAGGCGCAGCGGTCGGACTGAACGGGGGGTTCGT
GCATACAGTCCAGCTTGGAGCGAACTGCCTACCCGGAACTGAGTGTCAGGCGTGGAATGAGACAAACGCG
GCCATAACAGCGGAATGACACCGGTAAACCGAAAGGCAGGAACAGGAGAGCGCACGAGGGAGCCGCCAGG
GGGAAACGCCTGGTATCTTTATAGTCCTGTCGGGTTTCGCCACCACTGATTTGAGCGTCAGATTTCGTGA
TGCTTGTCAGGGGGGCGGAGCCTATGGAAAAACGGCTTTGCCGCGGCCCTCTCACTTCCCTGTTAAGTAT
CTTCCTGGCATCTTCCAGGAAATCTCCGCCCCGTTCGTAAGCCATTTCCGCTCGCCGCAGTCGAACGACC
GAGCGTAGCGAGTCAGTGAGCGAGGAAGCGGAATATATCCTGTATCACATATTCTGCTGACGCACCGGTG
CAGCCTTTTTTCTCCTGCCACATGAAGCACTTCACTGACACCCTCATCAGTGCCAACATAGTAAGCCAGT
ATACACTCCCCTAGCGCTGATGTCCGGCGGTGCTTTTGCCGTTACGCACCACCCCGTCAGTAGCTGAACA
GGAGGGACAGCTGATAGAAACAGAAGCCACTGGAGCACCTCAAAAACACCATCATACACTAAATCAGTAA
GTTGGCAGCATCACCCGACGCACTTTGCGCCGAATAAATACCTGTGACGGAAGATCACTTCGCAGAATAA
ATAAATCCTGGTGTCCCTGTTGATACCGGGAAGCCCTGGGCCAACTTTTGGCGAAAATGAGACGTTGATC
GGCACGTAAGAGGTTCCAACTTTCACCATAATGAAATAAGATCACTACCGGGCGTATTTTTTGAGTTATC
GAGATTTTCAGGAGCTAAGGAAGCTAAAATGGAGAAAAAAATCACTGGATATACCACCGTTGATATATCC
CAATGGCATCGTAAAGAACATTTTGAGGCATTTCAGTCAGTTGCTCAATGTACCTATAACCAGACCGTTC
AGCTGGATATTACGGCCTTTTTAAAGACCGTAAAGAAAAATAAGCACAAGTTTTATCCGGCCTTTATTCA
CATTCTTGCCCGCCTGATGAATGCTCATCCGGAATTC
